LOCUS       Exported 5929 bp ds-DNA circular SYN 13-MAY-2021
DEFINITION  soluble GCaMP expression .
ACCESSION   .
VERSION     .
KEYWORDS    pyc128m
SOURCE      synthetic DNA construct
  ORGANISM  synthetic DNA construct
REFERENCE   1 (bases 1 to 5929)
  AUTHORS   Chen Y, Jang H, Spratt PWE, Kosar S, Taylor DE, Essner RA, Bai L,
            Leib DE, Kuo TW, Lin YC, Patel M, Subkhangulova A, Kato S, Feinberg
            EH, Bender KJ, Knight ZA, Garrison JL
  TITLE     Soma-Targeted Imaging of Neural Circuits by Ribosome Tethering.
  JOURNAL   Neuron. 2020 Jun 5. pii: S0896-6273(20)30351-2. doi:
            10.1016/j.neuron.2020.05.005.
  PUBMED    32574560
REFERENCE   2 (bases 1 to 5929)
  AUTHORS   .
  TITLE     Direct Submission
  JOURNAL   Exported May 13, 2021 from SnapGene Server 1.1.58
            http://www.snapgene.com
FEATURES             Location/Qualifiers
     source          1..5929
                     /organism="synthetic DNA construct"
                     /mol_type="other DNA"
     promoter        1..448
                     /label=hSyn promoter
                     /note="human synapsin I promoter; confers neuron-specific
                     expression (Kugler et al., 2003)"
     regulatory      475..484
                     /regulatory_class="other"
                     /note="vertebrate consensus sequence for strong initiation
                     of translation (Kozak, 1987)"
     CDS             481..1833
                     /codon_start=1
                     /product="improved fluorescent protein-based calcium sensor
                     (Chen et al., 2013)"
                     /label=GCaMP6m
                     /translation="MGSHHHHHHGMASMTGGQQMGRDLYDDDDKDLATMVDSSRRKWNK
                     TGHAVRAIGRLSSLENVYIKADKQKNGIKANFKIRHNIEDGGVQLAYHYQQNTPIGDGP
                     VLLPDNHYLSVQSKLSKDPNEKRDHMVLLEFVTAAGITLGMDELYKGGTGGSMVSKGEE
                     LFTGVVPILVELDGDVNGHKFSVSGEGEGDATYGKLTLKFICTTGKLPVPWPTLVTTLT
                     YGVQCFSRYPDHMKQHDFFKSAMPEGYIQERTIFFKDDGNYKTRAEVKFEGDTLVNRIE
                     LKGIDFKEDGNILGHKLEYNLPDQLTEEQIAEFKEAFSLFDKDGDGTITTKELGTVMRS
                     LGQNPTEAELQDMINEVDADGDGTIDFPEFLTMMARKGSYRDTEEEIREAFGVFDKDGN
                     GYISAAELRHVMTNLGEKLTDEEVDEMIREADIDGDGQVNYEEFVQMMTAK"
     regulatory      577..586
                     /regulatory_class="other"
                     /note="vertebrate consensus sequence for strong initiation
                     of translation (Kozak, 1987)"
     primer_bind     867..888
                     /label=EGFP-C
                     /note="EGFP, forward primer"
     primer_bind     complement(994..1015)
                     /label=EGFP-N
                     /note="EGFP, reverse primer"
     primer_bind     complement(1255..1274)
                     /label=EXFP-R
                     /note="For distinguishing EGFP variants, reverse primer"
     misc_feature    1874..2462
                     /label=WPRE
                     /note="woodchuck hepatitis virus posttranscriptional
                     regulatory element"
     primer_bind     complement(1927..1947)
                     /label=WPRE-R
                     /note="WPRE, reverse primer"
     CDS             complement(2345..2356)
                     /codon_start=1
                     /product="Factor Xa recognition and cleavage site"
                     /label=Factor Xa site
                     /translation="IEGR"
     polyA_signal    2494..2970
                     /label=hGH poly(A) signal
                     /note="human growth hormone polyadenylation signal"
     primer_bind     complement(2693..2712)
                     /label=hGH-PA-R
                     /note="Human growth hormone terminator, reverse primer"
     repeat_region   3010..3150
                     /label=AAV2 ITR
                     /note="inverted terminal repeat of adeno-associated virus
                     serotype 2"
     repeat_region   3010..3139
                     /label=AAV2 ITR
     rep_origin      3225..3680
                     /direction=RIGHT
                     /label=f1 ori
                     /note="f1 bacteriophage origin of replication; arrow
                     indicates direction of (+) strand synthesis"
     primer_bind     complement(3312..3331)
                     /label=F1ori-R
                     /note="F1 origin, reverse primer"
     primer_bind     3522..3543
                     /label=F1ori-F
                     /note="F1 origin, forward primer"
     primer_bind     complement(3697..3716)
                     /label=pRS-marker
                     /note="pRS vectors, use to sequence yeast selectable
                     marker"
     primer_bind     3816..3838
                     /label=pGEX 3'
                     /note="pGEX vectors, reverse primer"
     primer_bind     complement(3876..3894)
                     /label=pBRforEco
                     /note="pBR322 vectors, upsteam of EcoRI site, forward
                     primer"
     promoter        3962..4066
                     /gene="bla"
                     /label=AmpR promoter
     CDS             4067..4927
                     /codon_start=1
                     /gene="bla"
                     /product="beta-lactamase"
                     /label=AmpR
                     /note="confers resistance to ampicillin, carbenicillin, and
                     related antibiotics"
                     /translation="MSIQHFRVALIPFFAAFCLPVFAHPETLVKVKDAEDQLGARVGYI
                     ELDLNSGKILESFRPEERFPMMSTFKVLLCGAVLSRIDAGQEQLGRRIHYSQNDLVEYS
                     PVTEKHLTDGMTVRELCSAAITMSDNTAANLLLTTIGGPKELTAFLHNMGDHVTRLDRW
                     EPELNEAIPNDERDTTMPVAMATTLRKLLTGELLTLASRQQLIDWMEADKVAGPLLRSA
                     LPAGWFIADKSGAGERGSRGIIAALGPDGKPSRIVVIYTTGSQATMDERNRQIAEIGAS
                     LIKHW"
     primer_bind     complement(4285..4304)
                     /label=Amp-R
                     /note="Ampicillin resistance gene, reverse primer"
     rep_origin      5098..5686
                     /direction=RIGHT
                     /label=ori
                     /note="high-copy-number ColE1/pMB1/pBR322/pUC origin of
                     replication"
     primer_bind     5587..5606
                     /label=pBR322ori-F
                     /note="pBR322 origin, forward primer"
     repeat_region   5748..5877
                     /label=AAV2 ITR (alternate)
                     /note="Functional equivalent of wild-type AAV2 ITR"
ORIGIN
        1 agtgcaagtg ggttttagga ccaggatgag gcggggtggg ggtgcctacc tgacgaccga
       61 ccccgaccca ctggacaagc acccaacccc cattccccaa attgcgcatc ccctatcaga
      121 gagggggagg ggaaacagga tgcggcgagg ctcgtgcgca ctgccagctt cagcaccgcg
      181 gacagtgcct tcgcccccgc ctggcggcgc gcgccaccgc cgcctcagca ctgaaggcgc
      241 gctgacgtca ctcgccggtc ccccgcaaac tccccttccc ggccaccttg gtcgcgtccg
      301 cgccgccgcc ggcccagccg gaccgcacca cgcgaggcgc gagatagggg ggcacgggcg
      361 cgaccatctg cgctgcggcg ccggcgactc agcgctgcct cagtctgcgg tgggcagcgg
      421 aggagtcgtg tcgtgcctga gagcgcagtc gagaaaccgg ctagaggatc cggcgccacc
      481 atgggttctc atcatcatca tcatcatggt atggctagca tgactggtgg acagcaaatg
      541 ggtcgggatc tgtacgacga tgacgataag gatctcgcca ccatggtcga ctcatcacgt
      601 cgtaagtgga ataagacagg tcacgcagtc agagctatag gtcggctgag ctcactcgag
      661 aacgtctata tcaaggccga caagcagaag aacggcatca aggcgaactt caagatccgc
      721 cacaacatcg aggacggcgg cgtgcagctc gcctaccact accagcagaa cacccccatc
      781 ggcgacggcc ccgtgctgct gcccgacaac cactacctga gcgtgcagtc caaactttcg
      841 aaagacccca acgagaagcg cgatcacatg gtcctgctgg agttcgtgac cgccgccggg
      901 atcactctcg gcatggacga gctgtacaag ggcggtaccg gagggagcat ggtgagcaag
      961 ggcgaggagc tgttcaccgg ggtggtgccc atcctggtcg agctggacgg cgacgtaaac
     1021 ggccacaagt tcagcgtgtc cggcgagggt gagggcgatg ccacctacgg caagctgacc
     1081 ctgaagttca tctgcaccac cggcaagctg cccgtgccct ggcccaccct cgtgaccacc
     1141 ctgacctacg gcgtgcagtg cttcagccgc taccccgacc acatgaagca gcacgacttc
     1201 ttcaagtccg ccatgcccga aggctacatc caggagcgca ccatcttctt caaggacgac
     1261 ggcaactaca agacccgcgc cgaggtgaag ttcgagggcg acaccctggt gaaccgcatc
     1321 gagctgaagg gcatcgactt caaggaggac ggcaacatcc tggggcacaa gctggagtac
     1381 aacctgccgg accaactgac tgaagagcag atcgcagaat ttaaagaggc tttctcccta
     1441 tttgacaagg acggggatgg gacaataaca accaaggagc tggggacggt gatgcggtct
     1501 ctggggcaga accccacaga agcagagctg caggacatga tcaatgaagt agatgccgac
     1561 ggtgacggca caatcgactt ccctgagttc ctgacaatga tggcaagaaa agggagctac
     1621 agggacacgg aagaagaaat tagagaagcg ttcggtgtgt ttgataagga tggcaatggc
     1681 tacatcagtg cagcagagct tcgccacgtg atgacaaacc ttggagagaa gttaacagat
     1741 gaagaggttg atgaaatgat cagggaagca gacatcgatg gggatggtca ggtaaactac
     1801 gaagagtttg tacaaatgat gacagcgaag tgaggcgcgc ccctgcaggg aattcgatat
     1861 caagcttatc gataatcaac ctctggatta caaaatttgt gaaagattga ctggtattct
     1921 taactatgtt gctcctttta cgctatgtgg atacgctgct ttaatgcctt tgtatcatgc
     1981 tattgcttcc cgtatggctt tcattttctc ctccttgtat aaatcctggt tgctgtctct
     2041 ttatgaggag ttgtggcccg ttgtcaggca acgtggcgtg gtgtgcactg tgtttgctga
     2101 cgcaaccccc actggttggg gcattgccac cacctgtcag ctcctttccg ggactttcgc
     2161 tttccccctc cctattgcca cggcggaact catcgccgcc tgccttgccc gctgctggac
     2221 aggggctcgg ctgttgggca ctgacaattc cgtggtgttg tcggggaaat catcgtcctt
     2281 tccttggctg ctcgcctatg ttgccacctg gattctgcgc gggacgtcct tctgctacgt
     2341 cccttcggcc ctcaatccag cggaccttcc ttcccgcggc ctgctgccgg ctctgcggcc
     2401 tcttccgcgt cttcgccttc gccctcagac gagtcggatc tccctttggg ccgcctcccc
     2461 gcatcgatac cgagcgctgc tcgagagatc tacgggtggc atccctgtga cccctcccca
     2521 gtgcctctcc tggccctgga agttgccact ccagtgccca ccagccttgt cctaataaaa
     2581 ttaagttgca tcattttgtc tgactaggtg tccttctata atattatggg gtggaggggg
     2641 gtggtatgga gcaaggggca agttgggaag acaacctgta gggcctgcgg ggtctattgg
     2701 gaaccaagct ggagtgcagt ggcacaatct tggctcactg caatctccgc ctcctgggtt
     2761 caagcgattc tcctgcctca gcctcccgag ttgttgggat tccaggcatg catgaccagg
     2821 ctcagctaat ttttgttttt ttggtagaga cggggtttca ccatattggc caggctggtc
     2881 tccaactcct aatctcaggt gatctaccca ccttggcctc ccaaattgct gggattacag
     2941 gcgtgaacca ctgctccctt ccctgtcctt ctgattttgt aggtaaccac gtgcggaccg
     3001 agcggccgca ggaaccccta gtgatggagt tggccactcc ctctctgcgc gctcgctcgc
     3061 tcactgaggc cgggcgacca aaggtcgccc gacgcccggg ctttgcccgg gcggcctcag
     3121 tgagcgagcg agcgcgcagc tgcctgcagg ggcgcctgat gcggtatttt ctccttacgc
     3181 atctgtgcgg tatttcacac cgcatannnn nnnnnnnnnn nnnnnnnnnn nnnnnnnnnn
     3241 nnnnnnnnnn nnnnnnnnnn nnnnnnnnnn nnnnnnnnnn nnnnnnnnnn nnnnnnnnnn
     3301 ntnnnnnnnn nnnnnnnnnn nnnnnnnnnn nnnnnnnnnn nnnnnnnncn nnnnnnnnnn
     3361 nnnnnnnnnn nnnnnnnnnn nnnnnnnnnn nnnnnnnnnn nnnnnnnnnn nnnnnnnnnn
     3421 nnnnnnnnnn nnnnnnnnnn nnnnnnnnnn nnnnnnnnnn nnnnnnnnnn nnnnnnnnnn
     3481 nnnnnnnnnn cctttgacgt tggagtccac gttctttaat agtggactct tgttccaaac
     3541 tggaacaaca ctcaactcta tctcgggcta ttcttttgat ttataaggga ttttgccgat
     3601 ttcggtctat tggttaaaaa atgagctgat ttaacaaaaa tttaacgcga attttaacaa
     3661 aatattaacg tttacaattt tatggtgcac tctcagtaca atctgctctg atgccgcata
     3721 gttaagccag ccccgacacc cgccaacacc cgctgacgcg ccctgacggg cttgtctgct
     3781 cccggcatcc gcttacagac aagctgtgac cgtctccggg agctgcatgt gtcagaggtt
     3841 ttcaccgtca tcaccgaaac gcgcgagacg aaagggcctc gtgatacgcc tatttttata
     3901 ggttaatgtc atgataataa tggtttctta gacgtcaggt ggcacttttc ggggaaatgt
     3961 gcgcggaacc cctatttgtt tatttttcta aatacattca aatatgtatc cgctcatgag
     4021 acaataaccc tgataaatgc ttcaataata ttgaaaaagg aagagtatga gtattcaaca
     4081 tttccgtgtc gcccttattc ccttttttgc ggcattttgc cttcctgttt ttgctcaccc
     4141 agaaacgctg gtgaaagtaa aagatgctga agatcagttg ggtgcacgag tgggttacat
     4201 cgaactggat ctcaacagcg gtaagatcct tgagagtttt cgccccgaag aacgttttcc
     4261 aatgatgagc acttttaaag ttctgctatg tggcgcggta ttatcccgta ttgacgccgg
     4321 gcaagagcaa ctcggtcgcc gcatacacta ttctcagaat gacttggttg agtactcacc
     4381 agtcacagaa aagcatctta cggatggcat gacagtaaga gaattatgca gtgctgccat
     4441 aaccatgagt gataacactg cggccaactt acttctgaca acgatcggag gaccgaagga
     4501 gctaaccgct tttttgcaca acatggggga tcatgtaact cgccttgatc gttgggaacc
     4561 ggagctgaat gaagccatac caaacgacga gcgtgacacc acgatgcctg tagcaatggc
     4621 aacaacgttg cgcaaactat taactggcga actacttact ctagcttccc ggcaacaatt
     4681 aatagactgg atggaggcgg ataaagttgc aggaccactt ctgcgctcgg cccttccggc
     4741 tggctggttt attgctgata aatctggagc cggtgagcgt gggtctcgcg gtatcattgc
     4801 agcactgggg ccagatggta agccctcccg tatcgtagtt atctacacga cggggagtca
     4861 ggcaactatg gatgaacgaa atagacagat cgctgagata ggtgcctcac tgattaagca
     4921 ttggtaactg tcagaccaag tttactcata tatactttag attgatttaa aacttcattt
     4981 ttaatttaaa aggatctagg tgaagatcct ttttgataat ctcatgacca aaatccctta
     5041 acgtgagttt tcgttccact gagcgtcaga ccccgtagaa aagatcaaag gatcttcttg
     5101 agatcctttt tttctgcgcg taatctgctg cttgcaaaca aaaaaaccac cgctaccagc
     5161 ggtggtttgt ttgccggatc aagagctacc aactcttttt ccgaaggtaa ctggcttcag
     5221 cagagcgcag ataccaaata ctgttcttct agtgtagccg tagttaggcc accacttcaa
     5281 gaactctgta gcaccgccta catacctcgc tctgctaatc ctgttaccag tggctgctgc
     5341 cagtggcgat aagtcgtgtc ttaccgggtt ggactcaaga cgatagttac cggataaggc
     5401 gcagcggtcg ggctgaacgg ggggttcgtg cacacagccc agcttggagc gaacgaccta
     5461 caccgaactg agatacctac agcgtgagct atgagaaagc gccacgcttc ccgaagggag
     5521 aaaggcggac aggtatccgg taagcggcag ggtcggaaca ggagagcgca cgagggagct
     5581 tccaggggga aacgcctggt atctttatag tcctgtcggg tttcgccacc tctgacttga
     5641 gcgtcgattt ttgtgatgct cgtcaggggg gcggagccta tggaaaaacg ccagcaacgc
     5701 ggccttttta cggttcctgg ccttttgctg gccttttgct cacatgtcct gcaggcagct
     5761 gcgcgctcgc tcgctcactg aggccgcccg ggcgtcgggc gacctttggt cgcccggcct
     5821 cagtgagcga gcgagcgcgc agagagggag tggccaactc catcactagg ggttcctgcg
     5881 gccgcacgcg tttaattaag tgtctagact gcagagggcc ctgcgtatg
//
