[The description below was written by a language model from this plasmid's Addgene catalogue record and the feature table of its GenBank file.]
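Description:
pyc128m is a 5,929 bp AAV transfer plasmid for neuron-specific expression of the genetically encoded calcium indicator GCaMP6m in its ordinary soluble, untargeted form. It was built on an existing AAV vector backbone. The plasmid is propagated in E. coli using a ColE1/pUC-type origin and is selected with ampicillin through the bla (AmpR) gene and its own promoter. An f1 phage origin is also present. The feature annotation describes the origin as high-copy, but the catalogue lists the plasmid as low copy and names a recombination-deficient growth strain, a common precaution for keeping the repetitive ITRs intact.

The expression cassette lies between two AAV2 inverted terminal repeats, one of them annotated as an alternate but functionally equivalent form. These repeats are the cis elements needed to replicate the recombinant genome and package it into AAV capsids when Rep, Cap and helper functions are supplied in trans. Within the ITRs, the human synapsin I promoter restricts transcription to neurons. A Kozak consensus precedes the GCaMP6m open reading frame, a GFP-based sensor whose fluorescence increases on calcium binding. Downstream, a WPRE enhances transcript stability and expression, and the human growth hormone polyadenylation signal terminates the message. The short Factor Xa site annotated on the reverse strand inside the WPRE is most likely an incidental sequence match rather than a functional element. No recombinase sites are annotated, so expression is constitutive in transduced neurons rather than Cre-dependent.

The plasmid comes from a study on soma-targeted calcium imaging by ribosome tethering. Given its stated purpose of soluble GCaMP expression, it probably serves as the conventional cytosolic sensor for comparison with soma-restricted versions, although the record does not state this directly.
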