Addgene plasmid #158778: pyc128m
Purpose: soluble GCaMP expression
Depositing lab: Jennifer Garrison & Zachary Knight. Depositing organization: Buck Institute. Publication: Soma-Targeted Imaging of Neural Circuits by Ribosome Tethering. Chen Y, Jang H, Spratt PWE, Kosar S, Taylor DE, Essner RA, Bai L, Leib DE, Kuo TW, Lin YC, Patel M, Subkhangulova A, Kato S, Feinberg EH, Bender KJ, Knight ZA, Garrison JL. Neuron. 2020 Jun 5. pii: S0896-6273(20)30351-2. doi: 10.1016/j.neuron.2020.05.005. PubMed 32574560.
Backbone
  Vector backbone: Addgene #50457
  Vector type: AAV
Growth in bacteria
  Bacterial resistance: Ampicillin, 100 μg/mL
  Growth temperature: 37°C
  Growth strain: NEB Stable
  Copy number: Low Copy
Gene/Insert
  Gene/Insert name: GCaMP6m
  Species: M. musculus (mouse)
  Cloning method: Restriction Enzyme; 5′ cloning site Unknown (unknown if destroyed)
Terms and licenses: Academic/Nonprofit Terms; Industry Terms: Not Available to Industry
How to cite: pyc128m was a gift from Jennifer Garrison & Zachary Knight (Addgene plasmid # 158778 ; http://n2t.net/addgene:158778 ; RRID:Addgene_158778)
